Addgene plasmid #220084: pmCherry-C1-Nir1-LNS2
Purpose: high affinity PA biosensor with red fluorophore (also known as mCherry-PILS-Nir1)
Depositing lab: Gerry Hammond. Depositing organization: University of Pittsburgh (University, School of Medicine, and Cancer Institute). Publication: PILS-Nir1 is a sensitive phosphatidic acid biosensor that reveals mechanisms of lipid production. Weckerly CC, Rahn TA, Ehrlich M, Wills RC, Pemberton JG, Airola MV, Hammond GRV. J Cell Biol. 2025 Nov 3;224(11):e202405174. doi: 10.1083/jcb.202405174. Epub 2025 Sep 9. PubMed 40923975.
Backbone
  Vector backbone: pmCherry-C1
  Vector type: Mammalian Expression
  Selectable markers: Neomycin (select with G418)
Growth in bacteria
  Bacterial resistance: Kanamycin, 50 μg/mL
  Growth temperature: 37°C
  Growth strain: DH5alpha
  Copy number: High Copy
Gene/Insert
  Gene/Insert name: PITPNM3 (alt name: Nir1)
  Species: H. sapiens (human)
  Insert size (bp): 855
  Mutation: amino acids 613-897
  Entrez Gene: PITPNM3 (a.k.a. ACKR6, CORD5, NIR1, RDGBA3)
  Promoter: CMV
  Tag / fusion protein: mCherry-GGSGGM (N terminal on insert)
  Cloning method: Gibson Cloning
Terms and licenses: Academic/Nonprofit Terms; Industry Terms: Not Available to Industry
Depositor comments: The Nir1 sequence corresponds to a rare human allele (17-6455609-G-A (GRCh38) in the gnomAD database) with an A885V missense mutation relative to the reference genome. There is no known phenotype associated with mutation of this residue, and it is not predicted to disrupt membrane interactions. The residue is also not conserved between Nir orthologues. This plasmid is named 'mCherry-PILS-Nir1' in Weckerly et al., 2025.
How to cite: pmCherry-C1-Nir1-LNS2 was a gift from Gerry Hammond (Addgene plasmid # 220084 ; http://n2t.net/addgene:220084 ; RRID:Addgene_220084)
