[The description below was written by a language model from this plasmid's Addgene catalogue record and pLannotate feature annotations shown in this document.]
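Description:
pmCherry-C1-Nir1-LNS2, also called mCherry-PILS-Nir1, is a mammalian expression plasmid built on the pmCherry-C1 backbone that encodes a genetically encoded, high-affinity biosensor for the lipid phosphatidic acid (PA). The payload is an 855 bp fragment of human PITPNM3 (Nir1) covering amino acids 613-897, the LNS2 domain indicated in the plasmid name, fused in frame to the C-terminus of the monomeric red fluorescent protein mCherry through a short GGSGGM linker. Expression is driven by the human CMV immediate early enhancer and promoter and terminated by the SV40 polyadenylation signal. The depositor notes that the Nir1 sequence carries an A885V substitution corresponding to a rare human allele. This change has no known phenotype, lies at a residue not conserved among Nir orthologues, and is not predicted to affect membrane binding. The automated annotation labels the insert as a mouse Pitpnm3 fragment and extends it back into the end of mCherry; this probably reflects best-match homology calling, as the catalogue entry gives the species as human.

The plasmid replicates at high copy in E. coli from a ColE1/pUC-type origin and also carries an f1 origin. A single Tn5 aminoglycoside phosphotransferase gene (NeoR/KanR) is preceded by both a bacterial bla promoter and the SV40 early promoter and followed by the HSV TK polyadenylation signal, so it confers kanamycin resistance in bacteria and G418 resistance in mammalian cells. The small large T antigen, ble and bGH poly(A) fragments in the feature table are partial matches in the backbone, not functional elements. The construct is typically transfected into cultured cells, where relocalisation of the red fluorescence to membranes reports PA in live-cell imaging, supporting studies of how the lipid is produced.
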