Features (pLannotate 1.2.2; 15 found; start..end, strand, type, name):
     61..364     +  enhancer       CMV enhancer: human cytomegalovirus immediate early enhancer
    365..568     +  promoter       CMV promoter: human cytomegalovirus (CMV) immediate early promoter
    613..1320    +  CDS            mCherry: mCherry is a basic (constitutively fluorescent) red fluorescent protein published in 2004, derived from Discosoma sp.. It is reported to be a very rapidly-maturing monomer with low acid sensitivity.
   1258..2193    +  CDS            Pitpnm3 (fragment): PITM3_MOUSE - Also known as Nir1. Experimental evidence at protein level: Swiss-Prot protein existence level 1. Catalyzes the transfer of phosphatidylinositol and phosphatidylcholine between membranes (in vitro). Binds calcium ions (By similarity). From Mus musculus (Mouse).
   2213..2278    +  misc_feature   MCS: multiple cloning site
   2295..2379    +  CDS            large T antigen (fragment): large T antigen from SV40 (simian virus 40)
   2402..2523    +  polyA_signal   SV40 poly(A) signal: SV40 polyadenylation signal
   2557..2985    -  rep_origin     f1 ori (sequence partly withheld): f1 bacteriophage origin of replication; arrow indicates direction of (+) strand synthesis
   3012..3116    +  promoter       AmpR promoter: bla
   3118..3475    +  promoter       SV40 promoter: SV40 enhancer and early promoter
   3510..4304    +  CDS            NeoR/KanR: aminoglycoside phosphotransferase from Tn5; aph(3')-II (or nptII); confers resistance to neomycin, kanamycin, and G418 (Geneticin®)
   4325..4477    +  CDS            ble (fragment): BLE_KLEPN - Experimental evidence at protein level: Swiss-Prot protein existence level 1. Binding protein with a strong affinity to the bleomycin family of antibiotics. Binds to CL990; an antimitotic-antibiotic compound. From Klebsiella pneumoniae.
   4536..4583    +  polyA_signal   HSV TK poly(A) signal: herpes simplex virus thymidine kinase polyadenylation signal (Cole and Stacy, 1985)
   4674..4690    -  polyA_signal   bGH poly(A) signal (fragment): bovine growth hormone polyadenylation signal
   4912..5500    +  rep_origin     ori: high-copy-number ColE1/pMB1/pBR322/pUC origin of replication
>Addgene plasmid #220084 | pmCherry-C1-Nir1-LNS2 | addgene full sequence | sequence record 434084 | Addgene NGS Result
TAGTTATTAATAGTAATCAATTACGGGGTCATTAGTTCATAGCCCATATATGGAGTTCCGCGTTACATAA
CTTACGGTAAATGGCCCGCCTGGCTGACCGCCCAACGACCCCCGCCCATTGACGTCAATAATGACGTATG
TTCCCATAGTAACGCCAATAGGGACTTTCCATTGACGTCAATGGGTGGAGTATTTACGGTAAACTGCCCA
CTTGGCAGTACATCAAGTGTATCATATGCCAAGTACGCCCCCTATTGACGTCAATGACGGTAAATGGCCC
GCCTGGCATTATGCCCAGTACATGACCTTATGGGACTTTCCTACTTGGCAGTACATCTACGTATTAGTCA
TCGCTATTACCATGGTGATGCGGTTTTGGCAGTACATCAATGGGCGTGGATAGCGGTTTGACTCACGGGG
ATTTCCAAGTCTCCACCCCATTGACGTCAATGGGAGTTTGTTTTGGCACCAAAATCAACGGGACTTTCCA
AAATGTCGTAACAACTCCGCCCCATTGACGCAAATGGGCGGTAGGCGTGTACGGTGGGAGGTCTATATAA
GCAGAGCTGGTTTAGTGAACCGTCAGATCCGCTAGCGCTACCGGTCGCCACCATGGTGAGCAAGGGCGAG
GAGGATAACATGGCCATCATCAAGGAGTTCATGCGCTTCAAGGTGCACATGGAGGGCTCCGTGAACGGCC
ACGAGTTCGAGATCGAGGGCGAGGGCGAGGGCCGCCCCTACGAGGGCACCCAGACCGCCAAGCTGAAGGT
GACCAAGGGTGGCCCCCTGCCCTTCGCCTGGGACATCCTGTCCCCTCAGTTCATGTACGGCTCCAAGGCC
TACGTGAAGCACCCCGCCGACATCCCCGACTACTTGAAGCTGTCCTTCCCCGAGGGCTTCAAGTGGGAGC
GCGTGATGAACTTCGAGGACGGCGGCGTGGTGACCGTGACCCAGGACTCCTCCCTGCAGGACGGCGAGTT
CATCTACAAGGTGAAGCTGCGCGGCACCAACTTCCCCTCCGACGGCCCCGTAATGCAGAAGAAGACCATG
GGCTGGGAGGCCTCCTCCGAGCGGATGTACCCCGAGGACGGCGCCCTGAAGGGCGAGATCAAGCAGAGGC
TGAAGCTGAAGGACGGCGGCCACTACGACGCTGAGGTCAAGACCACCTACAAGGCCAAGAAGCCCGTGCA
GCTGCCCGGCGCCTACAACGTCAACATCAAGTTGGACATCACCTCCCACAACGAGGACTACACCATCGTG
GAACAGTACGAACGCGCCGAGGGCCGCCACTCCACCGGCGGCATGGACGAGCTGTACAAGGGAGGCTCAG
GAGGCATGCCTGCTAACCCGCGTGAAAAATGGCTGCGTAAACGTACCCAGGTTAAACTGCGTAACGTTAC
CGCTAACCACCGTGCGAACGATGTTATCGCGGCGGAAGATGGTCCGCAGGTTCTGGTTGGTCGTTTCATG
TACGGTCCGCTGGACATGGTTGCTCTGACCGGTGAAAAAGTGGATATCCTGGTTATGGCAGAACCGTCTA
GCGGTCGCTGGGTTCACCTGGACACTGAAATCACCAACTCCTCTGGTCGTATCACCTACAACGTTCCGCG
TCCGCGCCGCCTGGGTGTTGGTGTTTACCCGGTTAAAATGGTTGTTCGTGGTGACCAGACCTGCGCGATG
TCTTACCTGACCGTTCTGCCGCGCGGTATGGAATGTGTTGTGTTCTCTATCGACGGTTCTTTCGCTGCGA
GCGTTTCTATCATGGGCTCTGACCCGAAAGTTCGTCCGGGTGCGGTTGACGTTGTTCGTCACTGGCAGGA
CCTGGGTTACATGATCCTGTACATCACCGGCCGTCCGGACATGCAGAAACAGCGTGTTGTTTCTTGGCTG
TCTCAGCACAACTTCCCGCAGGGTATGATCTTCTTCTCTGATGGTCTGGTTCACGACCCGCTGCGTCAGA
AAGCGATCTTCCTGCGTAACCTGATGCAGGAATGCTTCATCAAAATCTCTGCGGCGTACGGTTCTACCAA
AGACATCTCTGTTTACTCCGTTCTGGGTCTGCCGGCTTCTCAGATCTTCATCGTGGGTCGTCCGACCAAA
AAATACCAGACCCAGTGTCAGTTCCTGTCTGAAGGTTACGCGGCGCACCTGGCTGTTCTGGAAGCTTCTC
ACCGTTCTCGTCCGAAAAAGAACTAAGCGGCCGCTCGAGTCTTCCGGACTCAGATCTCGAGCTCAAGCTT
CGAATTCTGCAGTCGACGGTACCGCGGGCCCGGGATCCACCGGATCTAGATAACTGATCATAATCAGCCA
TACCACATTTGTAGAGGTTTTACTTGCTTTAAAAAACCTCCCACACCTCCCCCTGAACCTGAAACATAAA
ATGAATGCAATTGTTGTTGTTAACTTGTTTATTGCAGCTTATAATGGTTACAAATAAAGCAATAGCATCA
CAAATTTCACAAATAAAGCATTTTTTTCACTGCATTCTAGTTGTGGTTTGTCCAAACTCATCAATGTATC
TTAACGCGTAAATTGTAAGCGTTAATATTTTGTTAAAATTCGCGTTAAATTTTTGTTAAATCAGCTCATT
TTTTAACCAATAGGCCGAAATCGGCAAAATCCCTTATAAATCAAAAGAATAGACCGAGATAGGGT
[37 nt withheld, positions 2656-2692]
AAAGAACGTGGACTCCAACGTCAAAGG
[49 nt withheld, positions 2720-2768]
T
[91 nt withheld, positions 2770-2860]
G
[124 nt withheld, positions 2862-2985]
CAGGTGGCACTTTTCGGGGAAATGTGCGCGGAACCCCTATTTGTTTATTTTTCTAAATACATTCAAATAT
GTATCCGCTCATGAGACAATAACCCTGATAAATGCTTCAATAATATTGAAAAAGGAAGAGTCCTGAGGCG
GAAAGAACCAGCTGTGGAATGTGTGTCAGTTAGGGTGTGGAAAGTCCCCAGGCTCCCCAGCAGGCAGAAG
TATGCAAAGCATGCATCTCAATTAGTCAGCAACCAGGTGTGGAAAGTCCCCAGGCTCCCCAGCAGGCAGA
AGTATGCAAAGCATGCATCTCAATTAGTCAGCAACCATAGTCCCGCCCCTAACTCCGCCCATCCCGCCCC
TAACTCCGCCCAGTTCCGCCCATTCTCCGCCCCATGGCTGACTAATTTTTTTTATTTATGCAGAGGCCGA
GGCCGCCTCGGCCTCTGAGCTATTCCAGAAGTAGTGAGGAGGCTTTTTTGGAGGCCTAGGCTTTTGCAAA
GATCGATCAAGAGACAGGATGAGGATCGTTTCGCATGATTGAACAAGATGGATTGCACGCAGGTTCTCCG
GCCGCTTGGGTGGAGAGGCTATTCGGCTATGACTGGGCACAACAGACAATCGGCTGCTCTGATGCCGCCG
TGTTCCGGCTGTCAGCGCAGGGGCGCCCGGTTCTTTTTGTCAAGACCGACCTGTCCGGTGCCCTGAATGA
ACTGCAAGACGAGGCAGCGCGGCTATCGTGGCTGGCCACGACGGGCGTTCCTTGCGCAGCTGTGCTCGAC
GTTGTCACTGAAGCGGGAAGGGACTGGCTGCTATTGGGCGAAGTGCCGGGGCAGGATCTCCTGTCATCTC
ACCTTGCTCCTGCCGAGAAAGTATCCATCATGGCTGATGCAATGCGGCGGCTGCATACGCTTGATCCGGC
TACCTGCCCATTCGACCACCAAGCGAAACATCGCATCGAGCGAGCACGTACTCGGATGGAAGCCGGTCTT
GTCGATCAGGATGATCTGGACGAAGAGCATCAGGGGCTCGCGCCAGCCGAACTGTTCGCCAGGCTCAAGG
CGAGCATGCCCGACGGCGAGGATCTCGTCGTGACCCATGGCGATGCCTGCTTGCCGAATATCATGGTGGA
AAATGGCCGCTTTTCTGGATTCATCGACTGTGGCCGGCTGGGTGTGGCGGACCGCTATCAGGACATAGCG
TTGGCTACCCGTGATATTGCTGAAGAGCTTGGCGGCGAATGGGCTGACCGCTTCCTCGTGCTTTACGGTA
TCGCCGCTCCCGATTCGCAGCGCATCGCCTTCTATCGCCTTCTTGACGAGTTCTTCTGAGCGGGACTCTG
GGGTTCGAAATGACCGACCAAGCGACGCCCAACCTGCCATCACGAGATTTCGATTCCACCGCCGCCTTCT
ATGAAAGGTTGGGCTTCGGAATCGTTTTCCGGGACGCCGGCTGGATGATCCTCCAGCGCGGGGATCTCAT
GCTGGAGTTCTTCGCCCACCCTAGGGGGAGGCTAACTGAAACACGGAAGGAGACAATACCGGAAGGAACC
CGCGCTATGACGGCAATAAAAAGACAGAATAAAACGCACGGTGTTGGGTCGTTTGTTCATAAACGCGGGG
TTCGGTCCCAGGGCTGGCACTCTGTCGATACCCCACCGAGACCCCATTGGGGCCAATACGCCCGCGTTTC
TTCCTTTTCCCCACCCCACCCCCCAAGTTCGGGTGAAGGCCCAGGGCTCGCAGCCAACGTCGGGGCGGCA
GGCCCTGCCATAGCCTCAGGTTACTCATATATACTTTAGATTGATTTAAAACTTCATTTTTAATTTAAAA
GGATCTAGGTGAAGATCCTTTTTGATAATCTCATGACCAAAATCCCTTAACGTGAGTTTTCGTTCCACTG
AGCGTCAGACCCCGTAGAAAAGATCAAAGGATCTTCTTGAGATCCTTTTTTTCTGCGCGTAATCTGCTGC
TTGCAAACAAAAAAACCACCGCTACCAGCGGTGGTTTGTTTGCCGGATCAAGAGCTACCAACTCTTTTTC
CGAAGGTAACTGGCTTCAGCAGAGCGCAGATACCAAATACTGTTCTTCTAGTGTAGCCGTAGTTAGGCCA
CCACTTCAAGAACTCTGTAGCACCGCCTACATACCTCGCTCTGCTAATCCTGTTACCAGTGGCTGCTGCC
AGTGGCGATAAGTCGTGTCTTACCGGGTTGGACTCAAGACGATAGTTACCGGATAAGGCGCAGCGGTCGG
GCTGAACGGGGGGTTCGTGCACACAGCCCAGCTTGGAGCGAACGACCTACACCGAACTGAGATACCTACA
GCGTGAGCTATGAGAAAGCGCCACGCTTCCCGAAGGGAGAAAGGCGGACAGGTATCCGGTAAGCGGCAGG
GTCGGAACAGGAGAGCGCACGAGGGAGCTTCCAGGGGGAAACGCCTGGTATCTTTATAGTCCTGTCGGGT
TTCGCCACCTCTGACTTGAGCGTCGATTTTTGTGATGCTCGTCAGGGGGGCGGAGCCTATGGAAAAACGC
CAGCAACGCGGCCTTTTTACGGTTCCTGGCCTTTTGCTGGCCTTTTGCTCACATGTTCTTTCCTGCGTTA
TCCCCTGATTCTGTGGATAACCGTATTACCGCCATGCAT
